Addgene plasmid #126763: B-HypaSpCas9
Purpose: Expression plasmid for human codon-opt. increased fidelity Blackjack-HypaSpCas9 (w/o U6-sgRNA). Cleaves both 20nt and 5'-extended 21nt spacer containing sgRNAs with higher fidelity than HypaSpCas9.
Depositing lab: Ervin Welker. Depositing organization: HUN-REN Research Centre for Natural Sciences. Publication: Blackjack mutations improve the on-target activities of increased fidelity variants of SpCas9 with 5'G-extended sgRNAs. Kulcsar PI, Talas A, Toth E, Nyeste A, Ligeti Z, Welker Z, Welker E. Nat Commun. 2020 Mar 6;11(1):1223. doi: 10.1038/s41467-020-15021-5. PubMed 32144253.
Backbone
  Vector backbone: pX330-like (without U6-sgRNA coding sequence)
  Total vector size (bp): 8056
  Vector type: Mammalian Expression, CRISPR
Growth in bacteria
  Bacterial resistance: Ampicillin, 100 μg/mL
  Growth temperature: 37°C
  Growth strain: NEB Stable
  Copy number: High Copy
Gene/Insert
  Gene/Insert name: B-HypaSpCas9 (alt name: Blackjack-HypaSpCas9)
  Species: S. pyogenes
  Insert size (bp): 4251
  Mutation: N692A; M694A; Q695A; H698A; amino acids 1005-1013 replaced with two glycine
  Promoter: CBh
  Tag / fusion protein: 3xFLAG (N terminal on insert); NLS (N terminal on insert); NLS (C terminal on insert)
  Cloning method: Restriction Enzyme; 5′ cloning site MluI (not destroyed); 3′ cloning site Pfl23II (destroyed during cloning)
  Sequencing primers: 5′ GAACATCGTGATCGAAATG; 3′ TGTCGAAGCCGCCGTAC
Terms and licenses: Academic/Nonprofit Terms; Industry Terms: Not Available to Industry
Depositor comments: pCbh-3xFLAG-NLS-Blackjack-HypaSpCas9-NLS (without U6-sgRNA coding sequence, with silent mutations). Blackjack variants cleave both 20nt and 5'-extended 21nt spacer containing sgRNAs. B-HypaSpCas9 shows higher fidelity and target selectivity than its parental increased fidelity variant, HypaSpCas9. The lack of sgRNA expression cassette allows for easy testing of various SpCas9 variants with the same sgRNA expressed from a separate plasmid (e.g. pmCherry_gRNA, Addgene# #80457). For detailed information and plasmid usage, please see the associated publication.
How to cite: B-HypaSpCas9 was a gift from Ervin Welker (Addgene plasmid # 126763 ; http://n2t.net/addgene:126763 ; RRID:Addgene_126763)
