[The description below was written by a language model from this plasmid's Addgene catalogue record and pLannotate feature annotations shown in this document.]
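Description:
B-HypaSpCas9 is a mammalian expression plasmid of about 8.1 kb built on a pX330-like backbone from which the U6-sgRNA cassette has been removed, so it supplies only the nuclease. It is propagated in bacteria as a high-copy plasmid through a ColE1/pUC-type origin and selected with ampicillin via the β-lactamase gene. The backbone also carries an f1 phage origin and a single annotated AAV2 inverted terminal repeat downstream of the expression cassette, a remnant of the parental vector; one ITR alone would not support AAV packaging.

The payload is a human codon-optimised Streptococcus pyogenes Cas9 driven by the CBh promoter, which the annotations resolve into a CMV enhancer, chicken β-actin promoter and a hybrid CBA/MVM intron, and terminated by the bovine growth hormone polyadenylation signal. The protein carries an N-terminal 3xFLAG tag and NLS and a C-terminal nucleoplasmin NLS for detection and nuclear import. The N-terminal tag and NLS are listed in the catalogue fields but were not picked up by the automated annotation. The coding sequence combines the HypaCas9 fidelity substitutions (N692A, M694A, Q695A, H698A) with the "Blackjack" change, in which residues 1005–1013 are replaced by two glycines, and it also contains silent mutations. The short break between the two annotated C-terminal Cas9 fragments probably reflects this replacement.

According to the depositor, the Blackjack modification lets the enzyme cleave with both 20-nt spacers and 5'-extended 21-nt spacers, with higher fidelity and target selectivity than parental HypaSpCas9. The guide RNA is supplied from a separate plasmid, which makes it easy to compare different SpCas9 variants using the same sgRNA. The two sequence records show the same architecture in opposite orientations and differ slightly in length.
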