Features (pLannotate 1.2.2; 16 found; start..end, strand, type, name):
     12..297     +  enhancer       CMV enhancer: human cytomegalovirus immediate early enhancer; contains an 18-bp deletion relative to the standard CMV enhancer
    299..576     +  promoter       chicken β-actin promoter: No description available
    577..805     +  intron         hybrid intron: hybrid between chicken β-actin (CBA) and minute virus of mice (MMV) introns (Gray et al., 2011)
    943..2544    +  CDS            Cas9(N): N-terminal portion of Streptococcus pyogenes Cas9 (Zetsche et al., 2015)
   2545..3952    +  CDS            Cas9(C) (fragment): C-terminal portion of Streptococcus pyogenes Cas9 (Zetsche et al., 2015)
   3957..5022    +  CDS            Cas9(C) (fragment): C-terminal portion of Streptococcus pyogenes Cas9 (Zetsche et al., 2015)
   5023..5070    +  CDS            nucleoplasmin NLS: bipartite nuclear localization signal from nucleoplasmin
   5104..5215    +  polyA_signal   bGH poly(A) signal: bovine growth hormone polyadenylation signal
   5320..5460    +  repeat_region  AAV2 ITR: inverted terminal repeat of adeno-associated virus serotype 2 inverted
   5465..5516    -  misc_feature   bom (fragment): basis of mobility region from pBR322
   5535..5915    +  rep_origin     M13 ori (sequence partly withheld): M13 bacteriophage origin of replication; arrow indicates direction of (+) strand synthesis
   5991..6040    -  misc_feature   bom (fragment): basis of mobility region from pBR322
   6142..6177    -  CDS            rop (fragment): Rop protein, which maintains plasmids at low copy number; rop
   6272..6376    +  promoter       AmpR promoter: bla
   6377..7237    +  CDS            AmpR: β-lactamase; bla; confers resistance to ampicillin, carbenicillin, and related antibiotics
   7408..7996    +  rep_origin     ori: high-copy-number ColE1/pMB1/pBR322/pUC origin of replication
>Addgene plasmid #126763 | B-HypaSpCas9 | depositor full sequence | sequence record 252842 | B-HypaSpCas9 sequence 8056 bps
CTAGAGGTACCCGTTACATAACTTACGGTAAATGGCCCGCCTGGCTGACCGCCCAACGACCCCCGCCCAT
TGACGTCAATAGTAACGCCAATAGGGACTTTCCATTGACGTCAATGGGTGGAGTATTTACGGTAAACTGC
CCACTTGGCAGTACATCAAGTGTATCATATGCCAAGTACGCCCCCTATTGACGTCAATGACGGTAAATGG
CCCGCCTGGCATTGTGCCCAGTACATGACCTTATGGGACTTTCCTACTTGGCAGTACATCTACGTATTAG
TCATCGCTATTACCATGGTCGAGGTGAGCCCCACGTTCTGCTTCACTCTCCCCATCTCCCCCCCCTCCCC
ACCCCCAATTTTGTATTTATTTATTTTTTAATTATTTTGTGCAGCGATGGGGGCGGGGGGGGGGGGGGGG
CGCGCGCCAGGCGGGGCGGGGCGGGGCGAGGGGCGGGGCGGGGCGAGGCGGAGAGGTGCGGCGGCAGCCA
ATCAGAGCGGCGCGCTCCGAAAGTTTCCTTTTATGGCGAGGCGGCGGCGGCGGCGGCCCTATAAAAAGCG
AAGCGCGCGGCGGGCGGGAGTCGCTGCGACGCTGCCTTCGCCCCGTGCCCCGCTCCGCCGCCGCCTCGCG
CCGCCCGCCCCGGCTCTGACTGACCGCGTTACTCCCACAGGTGAGCGGGCGGGACGGCCCTTCTCCTCCG
GGCTGTAATTAGCTGAGCAAGAGGTAAGGGTTTAAGGGATGGTTGGTTGGTGGGGTATTAATGTTTAATT
ACCTGGAGCACCTGCCTGAAATCACTTTTTTTCAGGTTGGACCGGTGCCACCATGGACTATAAGGACCAC
GACGGAGACTACAAGGATCATGATATTGATTACAAAGACGATGACGATAAGATGGCCCCAAAGAAGAAGC
GGAAGGTCGGTATCCACGGAGTCCCAGCAGCCGACAAGAAGTACAGCATCGGCCTGGACATCGGCACCAA
CTCTGTGGGCTGGGCCGTGATCACCGACGAGTACAAGGTGCCCAGCAAGAAATTCAAGGTGCTGGGCAAC
ACCGACCGGCACAGCATCAAGAAGAACCTGATCGGAGCCCTGCTGTTCGACAGCGGCGAAACAGCCGAGG
CCACCCGGCTGAAGAGAACCGCCAGAAGAAGATACACCAGACGGAAGAACCGGATCTGCTATCTGCAAGA
GATCTTCAGCAACGAGATGGCCAAGGTGGACGACAGCTTCTTCCACAGACTGGAAGAGTCCTTCCTGGTG
GAAGAGGATAAGAAGCACGAGCGGCACCCCATCTTCGGCAACATCGTGGACGAGGTGGCCTACCACGAGA
AGTACCCCACCATCTACCACCTGAGAAAGAAACTGGTGGACAGCACCGACAAGGCCGACCTGCGGCTGAT
CTATCTGGCCCTGGCCCACATGATCAAGTTCCGGGGCCACTTCCTGATCGAGGGCGACCTGAACCCCGAC
AACAGCGACGTGGACAAGCTGTTCATCCAGCTGGTGCAGACCTACAACCAGCTGTTCGAGGAAAACCCCA
TCAACGCCAGCGGCGTGGACGCCAAGGCCATCCTGTCTGCCAGACTGAGCAAGAGCAGACGGCTGGAAAA
TCTGATCGCCCAGCTGCCCGGCGAGAAGAAGAATGGCCTGTTCGGAAACCTGATTGCCCTGAGCCTGGGC
CTGACCCCCAACTTCAAGAGCAACTTCGACCTGGCCGAGGATGCCAAACTGCAGCTGAGCAAGGACACCT
ACGACGACGACCTGGACAACCTGCTGGCCCAGATCGGCGACCAGTACGCCGACCTGTTTCTGGCCGCCAA
GAACCTGTCCGACGCCATCCTGCTGAGCGACATCCTGAGAGTGAACACCGAGATCACCAAGGCCCCCCTG
AGCGCCTCTATGATCAAGAGATACGACGAGCACCACCAGGACCTGACCCTGCTGAAAGCTCTCGTGCGGC
AGCAGCTGCCTGAGAAGTACAAAGAGATTTTCTTCGACCAGAGCAAGAACGGCTACGCCGGCTACATTGA
CGGCGGAGCCAGCCAGGAAGAGTTCTACAAGTTCATCAAGCCCATCCTGGAAAAGATGGACGGCACCGAG
GAACTGCTCGTGAAGCTGAACAGAGAGGACCTGCTGCGGAAGCAGCGGACCTTCGACAACGGCAGCATCC
CCCACCAGATCCACCTGGGAGAGCTGCACGCCATTCTGCGGCGGCAGGAAGATTTTTACCCATTCCTGAA
GGACAACCGGGAAAAGATCGAGAAGATCCTGACCTTCCGCATCCCCTACTACGTGGGCCCTCTGGCCAGG
GGAAACAGCAGATTCGCCTGGATGACCAGAAAGAGCGAGGAAACCATCACCCCCTGGAACTTCGAGGAAG
TGGTGGACAAGGGCGCTTCCGCCCAGAGCTTCATCGAGCGGATGACCAACTTCGATAAGAACCTGCCCAA
CGAGAAGGTGCTGCCCAAGCACAGCCTGCTGTACGAGTACTTCACCGTGTATAACGAGCTGACCAAAGTG
AAATACGTGACCGAGGGAATGAGAAAGCCCGCCTTCCTGAGCGGCGAGCAGAAAAAGGCCATCGTGGACC
TGCTGTTCAAGACCAACCGGAAAGTGACCGTGAAGCAGCTGAAAGAGGACTACTTCAAGAAAATCGAGTG
CTTCGACTCCGTGGAAATCTCCGGCGTGGAAGATCGGTTCAACGCCTCCCTGGGCACATACCACGATCTG
CTGAAAATTATCAAGGACAAGGACTTCCTGGACAATGAGGAAAACGAGGACATTCTGGAAGATATCGTGC
TGACCCTGACACTGTTTGAGGACAGAGAGATGATCGAGGAACGGCTGAAAACCTATGCCCACCTGTTCGA
CGACAAAGTGATGAAGCAGCTGAAGCGGCGGAGATACACCGGCTGGGGCAGGCTGAGCCGGAAGCTGATC
AACGGCATCCGCGACAAGCAGTCCGGCAAGACAATCCTGGATTTCCTGAAGTCCGACGGCTTCGCCAACA
GAGCCTTTGCAGCCCTGATCGCTGACGACAGCCTGACCTTTAAAGAGGACATCCAGAAAGCCCAGGTGTC
CGGCCAGGGCGATAGCCTGCACGAGCACATTGCCAATCTGGCCGGCAGCCCCGCCATTAAGAAGGGCATC
CTGCAGACAGTGAAGGTGGTGGACGAGCTCGTGAAAGTGATGGGCCGGCACAAGCCCGAGAACATCGTGA
TCGAAATGGCCAGAGAGAACCAGACCACCCAGAAGGGACAGAAGAACAGCCGCGAGAGAATGAAGCGGAT
CGAAGAGGGCATCAAAGAGCTGGGCAGCCAGATCCTGAAAGAACACCCCGTGGAAAACACCCAGCTGCAG
AACGAGAAGCTGTACCTGTACTACCTGCAGAATGGGCGGGATATGTACGTGGACCAGGAACTGGACATCA
ACCGGCTGTCCGACTACGATGTGGACCATATCGTGCCTCAGAGCTTTCTGAAGGACGACTCCATCGACAA
CAAGGTGCTGACCAGAAGCGACAAGAACCGGGGCAAGAGCGACAACGTGCCCTCCGAAGAGGTCGTGAAG
AAGATGAAGAACTACTGGCGGCAGCTGCTGAACGCCAAGCTGATTACCCAGAGAAAGTTCGACAATCTGA
CCAAGGCCGAGAGAGGCGGCCTGAGCGAACTGGATAAGGCCGGCTTCATCAAGAGACAGCTGGTGGAAAC
CCGGCAGATCACAAAGCACGTGGCACAGATCCTGGACTCCCGGATGAACACTAAGTACGACGAGAATGAC
AAGCTGATCCGGGAAGTGAAAGTGATCACCCTGAAGTCCAAGCTGGTGTCCGATTTCCGGAAGGATTTCC
AGTTTTACAAAGTGCGCGAGATCAACAACTACCACCACGCCCACGACGCGTACCTGAACGCCGTCGTGGG
AACCGCCCTGATCAAAAAGTACCCTAAGCTGGGTGGCAAGGTGTACGATGTACGGAAGATGATCGCCAAG
AGCGAGCAGGAAATCGGCAAGGCTACCGCCAAGTACTTCTTCTACAGCAACATCATGAACTTTTTCAAGA
CCGAGATTACCCTGGCCAACGGCGAGATCCGGAAGCGGCCTCTGATCGAGACAAACGGCGAAACCGGGGA
GATCGTGTGGGATAAGGGCCGGGATTTTGCCACCGTGCGGAAAGTGCTGAGCATGCCCCAAGTGAATATC
GTGAAAAAGACCGAGGTGCAGACAGGCGGCTTCAGCAAAGAGTCTATCCTGCCCAAGAGGAACAGCGATA
AGCTGATCGCCAGAAAGAAGGACTGGGACCCTAAGAAGTACGGCGGCTTCGACAGCCCCACCGTGGCCTA
TTCTGTGCTGGTGGTGGCCAAAGTGGAAAAGGGCAAGTCCAAGAAACTGAAGAGTGTGAAAGAGCTGCTG
GGGATCACCATCATGGAAAGAAGCAGCTTCGAGAAGAATCCCATCGACTTTCTGGAAGCCAAGGGCTACA
AAGAAGTGAAAAAGGACCTGATCATCAAGCTGCCTAAGTACTCCCTGTTCGAGCTGGAAAACGGCCGGAA
GAGAATGCTGGCCTCTGCCGGCGAACTGCAGAAGGGAAACGAACTGGCCCTGCCCTCCAAATATGTGAAC
TTCCTGTACCTGGCCAGCCACTATGAGAAGCTGAAGGGCTCCCCCGAGGATAATGAGCAGAAACAGCTGT
TTGTGGAACAGCACAAGCACTACCTGGACGAGATCATCGAGCAGATCAGCGAGTTCTCCAAGAGAGTGAT
CCTGGCCGACGCTAATCTGGACAAAGTGCTGTCCGCCTACAACAAGCACCGGGATAAGCCCATCAGAGAG
CAGGCCGAGAATATCATCCACCTGTTTACCCTGACCAATCTGGGAGCCCCTGCCGCCTTCAAGTACTTTG
ACACCACCATCGACCGGAAGAGGTACACCAGCACCAAAGAGGTGCTGGACGCCACCCTGATCCACCAGAG
CATCACCGGCCTGTACGAGACACGGATCGACCTGTCTCAGCTGGGAGGCGACAAAAGGCCGGCGGCCACG
AAAAAGGCCGGCCAGGCAAAAAAGAAAAAGTAAGAATTCCTAGAGCTCGCTGATCAGCCTCGACTGTGCC
TTCTAGTTGCCAGCCATCTGTTGTTTGCCCCTCCCCCGTGCCTTCCTTGACCCTGGAAGGTGCCACTCCC
ACTGTCCTTTCCTAATAAAATGAGGAAATTGCATCGCATTGTCTGAGTAGGTGTCATTCTATTCTGGGGG
GTGGGGTGGGGCAGGACAGCAAGGGGGAGGATTGGGAAGAGAATAGCAGGCATGCTGGGGAGCGGCCGCA
GGAACCCCTAGTGATGGAGTTGGCCACTCCCTCTCTGCGCGCTCGCTCGCTCACTGAGGCCGGGCGACCA
AAGGTCGCCCGACGCCCGGGCTTTGCCCGGGCGGCCTCAGTGAGCGAGCGAGCGCGCAGCTGCCTGCAGG
GGCGCCTGATGCGGTATTTTCTCCTTACGCATCTGTGCGGTATTTCACACCGCATA
[142 nt withheld, positions 5517-5658]
C
[141 nt withheld, positions 5660-5800]
CCTTTGACGTTGGAGTCCACGTTCTTT
[37 nt withheld, positions 5828-5864]
ACCCTATCTCGGGCTATTCTTTTGATTTATAAGGGATTTTGCCGATTTCGGCCTATTGGTTAAAAAATGA
GCTGATTTAACAAAAATTTAACGCGAATTTTAACAAAATATTAACGTTTACAATTTTATGGTGCACTCTC
AGTACAATCTGCTCTGATGCCGCATAGTTAAGCCAGCCCCGACACCCGCCAACACCCGCTGACGCGCCCT
GACGGGCTTGTCTGCTCCCGGCATCCGCTTACAGACAAGCTGTGACCGTCTCCGGGAGCTGCATGTGTCA
GAGGTTTTCACCGTCATCACCGAAACGCGCGAGACGAAAGGGCCTCGTGATACGCCTATTTTTATAGGTT
AATGTCATGATAATAATGGTTTCTTAGACGTCAGGTGGCACTTTTCGGGGAAATGTGCGCGGAACCCCTA
TTTGTTTATTTTTCTAAATACATTCAAATATGTATCCGCTCATGAGACAATAACCCTGATAAATGCTTCA
ATAATATTGAAAAAGGAAGAGTATGAGTATTCAACATTTCCGTGTCGCCCTTATTCCCTTTTTTGCGGCA
TTTTGCCTTCCTGTTTTTGCTCACCCAGAAACGCTGGTGAAAGTAAAAGATGCTGAAGATCAGTTGGGTG
CACGAGTGGGTTACATCGAACTGGATCTCAACAGCGGTAAGATCCTTGAGAGTTTTCGCCCCGAAGAACG
TTTTCCAATGATGAGCACTTTTAAAGTTCTGCTATGTGGCGCGGTATTATCCCGTATTGACGCCGGGCAA
GAGCAACTCGGTCGCCGCATACACTATTCTCAGAATGACTTGGTTGAGTACTCACCAGTCACAGAAAAGC
ATCTTACGGATGGCATGACAGTAAGAGAATTATGCAGTGCTGCCATAACCATGAGTGATAACACTGCGGC
CAACTTACTTCTGACAACGATCGGAGGACCGAAGGAGCTAACCGCTTTTTTGCACAACATGGGGGATCAT
GTAACTCGCCTTGATCGTTGGGAACCGGAGCTGAATGAAGCCATACCAAACGACGAGCGTGACACCACGA
TGCCTGTAGCAATGGCAACAACGTTGCGCAAACTATTAACTGGCGAACTACTTACTCTAGCTTCCCGGCA
ACAATTAATAGACTGGATGGAGGCGGATAAAGTTGCAGGACCACTTCTGCGCTCGGCCCTTCCGGCTGGC
TGGTTTATTGCTGATAAATCTGGAGCCGGTGAGCGTGGAAGCCGCGGTATCATTGCAGCACTGGGGCCAG
ATGGTAAGCCCTCCCGTATCGTAGTTATCTACACGACGGGGAGTCAGGCAACTATGGATGAACGAAATAG
ACAGATCGCTGAGATAGGTGCCTCACTGATTAAGCATTGGTAACTGTCAGACCAAGTTTACTCATATATA
CTTTAGATTGATTTAAAACTTCATTTTTAATTTAAAAGGATCTAGGTGAAGATCCTTTTTGATAATCTCA
TGACCAAAATCCCTTAACGTGAGTTTTCGTTCCACTGAGCGTCAGACCCCGTAGAAAAGATCAAAGGATC
TTCTTGAGATCCTTTTTTTCTGCGCGTAATCTGCTGCTTGCAAACAAAAAAACCACCGCTACCAGCGGTG
GTTTGTTTGCCGGATCAAGAGCTACCAACTCTTTTTCCGAAGGTAACTGGCTTCAGCAGAGCGCAGATAC
CAAATACTGTCCTTCTAGTGTAGCCGTAGTTAGGCCACCACTTCAAGAACTCTGTAGCACCGCCTACATA
CCTCGCTCTGCTAATCCTGTTACCAGTGGCTGCTGCCAGTGGCGATAAGTCGTGTCTTACCGGGTTGGAC
TCAAGACGATAGTTACCGGATAAGGCGCAGCGGTCGGGCTGAACGGGGGGTTCGTGCACACAGCCCAGCT
TGGAGCGAACGACCTACACCGAACTGAGATACCTACAGCGTGAGCTATGAGAAAGCGCCACGCTTCCCGA
AGGGAGAAAGGCGGACAGGTATCCGGTAAGCGGCAGGGTCGGAACAGGAGAGCGCACGAGGGAGCTTCCA
GGGGGAAACGCCTGGTATCTTTATAGTCCTGTCGGGTTTCGCCACCTCTGACTTGAGCGTCGATTTTTGT
GATGCTCGTCAGGGGGGCGGAGCCTATGGAAAAACGCCAGCAACGCGGCCTTTTTACGGTTCCTGGCCTT
TTGCTGGCCTTTTGCTCACATG
