Features (pLannotate 1.2.2; 16 found; start..end, strand, type, name):
     12..297     +  enhancer       CMV enhancer: human cytomegalovirus immediate early enhancer; contains an 18-bp deletion relative to the standard CMV enhancer
    299..576     +  promoter       chicken β-actin promoter: No description available
    577..804     +  intron         hybrid intron: hybrid between chicken β-actin (CBA) and minute virus of mice (MMV) introns (Gray et al., 2011)
    942..2543    +  CDS            Cas9(N): N-terminal portion of Streptococcus pyogenes Cas9 (Zetsche et al., 2015)
   2544..3951    +  CDS            Cas9(C) (fragment): C-terminal portion of Streptococcus pyogenes Cas9 (Zetsche et al., 2015)
   3956..5021    +  CDS            Cas9(C) (fragment): C-terminal portion of Streptococcus pyogenes Cas9 (Zetsche et al., 2015)
   5022..5069    +  CDS            nucleoplasmin NLS: bipartite nuclear localization signal from nucleoplasmin
   5103..5214    +  polyA_signal   bGH poly(A) signal: bovine growth hormone polyadenylation signal
   5319..5459    +  repeat_region  AAV2 ITR: inverted terminal repeat of adeno-associated virus serotype 2 inverted
   5464..5515    -  misc_feature   bom (fragment): basis of mobility region from pBR322
   5534..5989    +  rep_origin     f1 ori (sequence partly withheld): f1 bacteriophage origin of replication; arrow indicates direction of (+) strand synthesis
   5990..6039    -  misc_feature   bom (fragment): basis of mobility region from pBR322
   6141..6176    -  CDS            rop (fragment): Rop protein, which maintains plasmids at low copy number; rop
   6271..6375    +  promoter       AmpR promoter: bla
   6376..7236    +  CDS            AmpR: β-lactamase; bla; confers resistance to ampicillin, carbenicillin, and related antibiotics
   7407..7995    +  rep_origin     ori: high-copy-number ColE1/pMB1/pBR322/pUC origin of replication
>Addgene plasmid #126763 | B-HypaSpCas9 | addgene full sequence | sequence record 259570 | Addgene Partial NGS Result
CTAGAGGTACCCGTTACATAACTTACGGTAAATGGCCCGCCTGGCTGACCGCCCAACGACCCCCGCCCAT
TGACGTCAATAGTAACGCCAATAGGGACTTTCCATTGACGTCAATGGGTGGAGTATTTACGGTAAACTGC
CCACTTGGCAGTACATCAAGTGTATCATATGCCAAGTACGCCCCCTATTGACGTCAATGACGGTAAATGG
CCCGCCTGGCATTGTGCCCAGTACATGACCTTATGGGACTTTCCTACTTGGCAGTACATCTACGTATTAG
TCATCGCTATTACCATGGTCGAGGTGAGCCCCACGTTCTGCTTCACTCTCCCCATCTCCCCCCCCTCCCC
ACCCCCAATTTTGTATTTATTTATTTTTTAATTATTTTGTGCAGCGATGGGGGCGGGGGGGGGGGGGGGG
CGCGCGCCRGGGGGGGGGGGGGGGGGGGGGGGGSGGGGSGGGGSGRGGCGGAGAGGTGCGGCGGCAGCCA
ATCAGAGCGGCGCGCTCCGAAAGTTTCCTTTTATGGCGAGGCGGCGGCGGCGGCGGCCCTATAAAAAGCG
AAGCGCGCGGCGGGCGGGAGTCGCTGCGCGCTGCCTTCGCCCCGTGCCCCGCTCCGCCGCCGCCTCGCGC
CGCCCGCCCCGGCTCTGACTGACCGCGTTACTCCCACAGGTGAGCGGGCGGGACGGCCCTTCTCCTCCGG
GCTGTAATTAGCTGAGCAAGAGGTAAGGGTTTAAGGGATGGTTGGTTGGTGGGGTATTAATGTTTAATTA
CCTGGAGCACCTGCCTGAAATCACTTTTTTTCAGGTTGGACCGGTGCCACCATGGACTATAAGGACCACG
ACGGAGACTACAAGGATCATGATATTGATTACAAAGACGATGACGATAAGATGGCCCCAAAGAAGAAGCG
GAAGGTCGGTATCCACGGAGTCCCAGCAGCCGACAAGAAGTACAGCATCGGCCTGGACATCGGCACCAAC
TCTGTGGGCTGGGCCGTGATCACCGACGAGTACAAGGTGCCCAGCAAGAAATTCAAGGTGCTGGGCAACA
CCGACCGGCACAGCATCAAGAAGAACCTGATCGGAGCCCTGCTGTTCGACAGCGGCGAAACAGCCGAGGC
CACCCGGCTGAAGAGAACCGCCAGAAGAAGATACACCAGACGGAAGAACCGGATCTGCTATCTGCAAGAG
ATCTTCAGCAACGAGATGGCCAAGGTGGACGACAGCTTCTTCCACAGACTGGAAGAGTCCTTCCTGGTGG
AAGAGGATAAGAAGCACGAGCGGCACCCCATCTTCGGCAACATCGTGGACGAGGTGGCCTACCACGAGAA
GTACCCCACCATCTACCACCTGAGAAAGAAACTGGTGGACAGCACCGACAAGGCCGACCTGCGGCTGATC
TATCTGGCCCTGGCCCACATGATCAAGTTCCGGGGCCACTTCCTGATCGAGGGCGACCTGAACCCCGACA
ACAGCGACGTGGACAAGCTGTTCATCCAGCTGGTGCAGACCTACAACCAGCTGTTCGAGGAAAACCCCAT
CAACGCCAGCGGCGTGGACGCCAAGGCCATCCTGTCTGCCAGACTGAGCAAGAGCAGACGGCTGGAAAAT
CTGATCGCCCAGCTGCCCGGCGAGAAGAAGAATGGCCTGTTCGGAAACCTGATTGCCCTGAGCCTGGGCC
TGACCCCCAACTTCAAGAGCAACTTCGACCTGGCCGAGGATGCCAAACTGCAGCTGAGCAAGGACACCTA
CGACGACGACCTGGACAACCTGCTGGCCCAGATCGGCGACCAGTACGCCGACCTGTTTCTGGCCGCCAAG
AACCTGTCCGACGCCATCCTGCTGAGCGACATCCTGAGAGTGAACACCGAGATCACCAAGGCCCCCCTGA
GCGCCTCTATGATCAAGAGATACGACGAGCACCACCAGGACCTGACCCTGCTGAAAGCTCTCGTGCGGCA
GCAGCTGCCTGAGAAGTACAAAGAGATTTTCTTCGACCAGAGCAAGAACGGCTACGCCGGCTACATTGAC
GGCGGAGCCAGCCAGGAAGAGTTCTACAAGTTCATCAAGCCCATCCTGGAAAAGATGGACGGCACCGAGG
AACTGCTCGTGAAGCTGAACAGAGAGGACCTGCTGCGGAAGCAGCGGACCTTCGACAACGGCAGCATCCC
CCACCAGATCCACCTGGGAGAGCTGCACGCCATTCTGCGGCGGCAGGAAGATTTTTACCCATTCCTGAAG
GACAACCGGGAAAAGATCGAGAAGATCCTGACCTTCCGCATCCCCTACTACGTGGGCCCTCTGGCCAGGG
GAAACAGCAGATTCGCCTGGATGACCAGAAAGAGCGAGGAAACCATCACCCCCTGGAACTTCGAGGAAGT
GGTGGACAAGGGCGCTTCCGCCCAGAGCTTCATCGAGCGGATGACCAACTTCGATAAGAACCTGCCCAAC
GAGAAGGTGCTGCCCAAGCACAGCCTGCTGTACGAGTACTTCACCGTGTATAACGAGCTGACCAAAGTGA
AATACGTGACCGAGGGAATGAGAAAGCCCGCCTTCCTGAGCGGCGAGCAGAAAAAGGCCATCGTGGACCT
GCTGTTCAAGACCAACCGGAAAGTGACCGTGAAGCAGCTGAAAGAGGACTACTTCAAGAAAATCGAGTGC
TTCGACTCCGTGGAAATCTCCGGCGTGGAAGATCGGTTCAACGCCTCCCTGGGCACATACCACGATCTGC
TGAAAATTATCAAGGACAAGGACTTCCTGGACAATGAGGAAAACGAGGACATTCTGGAAGATATCGTGCT
GACCCTGACACTGTTTGAGGACAGAGAGATGATCGAGGAACGGCTGAAAACCTATGCCCACCTGTTCGAC
GACAAAGTGATGAAGCAGCTGAAGCGGCGGAGATACACCGGCTGGGGCAGGCTGAGCCGGAAGCTGATCA
ACGGCATCCGCGACAAGCAGTCCGGCAAGACAATCCTGGATTTCCTGAAGTCCGACGGCTTCGCCAACAG
AGCCTTTGCAGCCCTGATCGCTGACGACAGCCTGACCTTTAAAGAGGACATCCAGAAAGCCCAGGTGTCC
GGCCAGGGCGATAGCCTGCACGAGCACATTGCCAATCTGGCCGGCAGCCCCGCCATTAAGAAGGGCATCC
TGCAGACAGTGAAGGTGGTGGACGAGCTCGTGAAAGTGATGGGCCGGCACAAGCCCGAGAACATCGTGAT
CGAAATGGCCAGAGAGAACCAGACCACCCAGAAGGGACAGAAGAACAGCCGCGAGAGAATGAAGCGGATC
GAAGAGGGCATCAAAGAGCTGGGCAGCCAGATCCTGAAAGAACACCCCGTGGAAAACACCCAGCTGCAGA
ACGAGAAGCTGTACCTGTACTACCTGCAGAATGGGCGGGATATGTACGTGGACCAGGAACTGGACATCAA
CCGGCTGTCCGACTACGATGTGGACCATATCGTGCCTCAGAGCTTTCTGAAGGACGACTCCATCGACAAC
AAGGTGCTGACCAGAAGCGACAAGAACCGGGGCAAGAGCGACAACGTGCCCTCCGAAGAGGTCGTGAAGA
AGATGAAGAACTACTGGCGGCAGCTGCTGAACGCCAAGCTGATTACCCAGAGAAAGTTCGACAATCTGAC
CAAGGCCGAGAGAGGCGGCCTGAGCGAACTGGATAAGGCCGGCTTCATCAAGAGACAGCTGGTGGAAACC
CGGCAGATCACAAAGCACGTGGCACAGATCCTGGACTCCCGGATGAACACTAAGTACGACGAGAATGACA
AGCTGATCCGGGAAGTGAAAGTGATCACCCTGAAGTCCAAGCTGGTGTCCGATTTCCGGAAGGATTTCCA
GTTTTACAAAGTGCGCGAGATCAACAACTACCACCACGCCCACGACGCGTACCTGAACGCCGTCGTGGGA
ACCGCCCTGATCAAAAAGTACCCTAAGCTGGGTGGCAAGGTGTACGATGTACGGAAGATGATCGCCAAGA
GCGAGCAGGAAATCGGCAAGGCTACCGCCAAGTACTTCTTCTACAGCAACATCATGAACTTTTTCAAGAC
CGAGATTACCCTGGCCAACGGCGAGATCCGGAAGCGGCCTCTGATCGAGACAAACGGCGAAACCGGGGAG
ATCGTGTGGGATAAGGGCCGGGATTTTGCCACCGTGCGGAAAGTGCTGAGCATGCCCCAAGTGAATATCG
TGAAAAAGACCGAGGTGCAGACAGGCGGCTTCAGCAAAGAGTCTATCCTGCCCAAGAGGAACAGCGATAA
GCTGATCGCCAGAAAGAAGGACTGGGACCCTAAGAAGTACGGCGGCTTCGACAGCCCCACCGTGGCCTAT
TCTGTGCTGGTGGTGGCCAAAGTGGAAAAGGGCAAGTCCAAGAAACTGAAGAGTGTGAAAGAGCTGCTGG
GGATCACCATCATGGAAAGAAGCAGCTTCGAGAAGAATCCCATCGACTTTCTGGAAGCCAAGGGCTACAA
AGAAGTGAAAAAGGACCTGATCATCAAGCTGCCTAAGTACTCCCTGTTCGAGCTGGAAAACGGCCGGAAG
AGAATGCTGGCCTCTGCCGGCGAACTGCAGAAGGGAAACGAACTGGCCCTGCCCTCCAAATATGTGAACT
TCCTGTACCTGGCCAGCCACTATGAGAAGCTGAAGGGCTCCCCCGAGGATAATGAGCAGAAACAGCTGTT
TGTGGAACAGCACAAGCACTACCTGGACGAGATCATCGAGCAGATCAGCGAGTTCTCCAAGAGAGTGATC
CTGGCCGACGCTAATCTGGACAAAGTGCTGTCCGCCTACAACAAGCACCGGGATAAGCCCATCAGAGAGC
AGGCCGAGAATATCATCCACCTGTTTACCCTGACCAATCTGGGAGCCCCTGCCGCCTTCAAGTACTTTGA
CACCACCATCGACCGGAAGAGGTACACCAGCACCAAAGAGGTGCTGGACGCCACCCTGATCCACCAGAGC
ATCACCGGCCTGTACGAGACACGGATCGACCTGTCTCAGCTGGGAGGCGACAAAAGGCCGGCGGCCACGA
AAAAGGCCGGCCAGGCAAAAAAGAAAAAGTAAGAATTCCTAGAGCTCGCTGATCAGCCTCGACTGTGCCT
TCTAGTTGCCAGCCATCTGTTGTTTGCCCCTCCCCCGTGCCTTCCTTGACCCTGGAAGGTGCCACTCCCA
CTGTCCTTTCCTAATAAAATGAGGAAATTGCATCGCATTGTCTGAGTAGGTGTCATTCTATTCTGGGGGG
TGGGGTGGGGCAGGACAGCAAGGGGGAGGATTGGGAAGAGAATAGCAGGCATGCTGGGGAGCGGCCGCAG
GAACCCCTAGTGATGGAGTTGGCCACTCCCTCTCTGCGCGCTCGCTCGCTCACTGAGGCCGGGCGACCAA
AGGTCGCCCGACGCCCGGGCTTTGCCCGGGCGGCCTCAGTGAGCGAGCGAGCGCGCAGCTGCCTGCAGGG
GCGCCTGATGCGGTATTTTCTCCTTACGCATCTGTGCGGTATTTCACACCGCATA
[95 nt withheld, positions 5516-5610]
T
[46 nt withheld, positions 5612-5657]
C
[141 nt withheld, positions 5659-5799]
CCTTTGACGTTGGAGTCCACGTTCTTT
[37 nt withheld, positions 5827-5863]
ACTCTATCTCGGGCTATTCTTTTGATTTATAAGGGATTTTGCCGATTTCGGTCTATTGGTTAAAAAATGA
GCTGATTTAACAAAAATTTAACGCGAATTTTAACAAAATATTAACGTTTACAATTTTATGGTGCACTCTC
AGTACAATCTGCTCTGATGCCGCATAGTTAAGCCAGCCCCGACACCCGCCAACACCCGCTGACGCGCCCT
GACGGGCTTGTCTGCTCCCGGCATCCGCTTACAGACAAGCTGTGACCGTCTCCGGGAGCTGCATGTGTCA
GAGGTTTTCACCGTCATCACCGAAACGCGCGAGACGAAAGGGCCTCGTGATACGCCTATTTTTATAGGTT
AATGTCATGATAATAATGGTTTCTTAGACGTCAGGTGGCACTTTTCGGGGAAATGTGCGCGGAACCCCTA
TTTGTTTATTTTTCTAAATACATTCAAATATGTATCCGCTCATGAGACAATAACCCTGATAAATGCTTCA
ATAATATTGAAAAAGGAAGAGTATGAGTATTCAACATTTCCGTGTCGCCCTTATTCCCTTTTTTGCGGCA
TTTTGCCTTCCTGTTTTTGCTCACCCAGAAACGCTGGTGAAAGTAAAAGATGCTGAAGATCAGTTGGGTG
CACGAGTGGGTTACATCGAACTGGATCTCAACAGCGGTAAGATCCTTGAGAGTTTTCGCCCCGAAGAACG
TTTTCCAATGATGAGCACTTTTAAAGTTCTGCTATGTGGCGCGGTATTATCCCGTATTGACGCCGGGCAA
GAGCAACTCGGTCGCCGCATACACTATTCTCAGAATGACTTGGTTGAGTACTCACCAGTCACAGAAAAGC
ATCTTACGGATGGCATGACAGTAAGAGAATTATGCAGTGCTGCCATAACCATGAGTGATAACACTGCGGC
CAACTTACTTCTGACAACGATCGGAGGACCGAAGGAGCTAACCGCTTTTTTGCACAACATGGGGGATCAT
GTAACTCGCCTTGATCGTTGGGAACCGGAGCTGAATGAAGCCATACCAAACGACGAGCGTGACACCACGA
TGCCTGTAGCAATGGCAACAACGTTGCGCAAACTATTAACTGGCGAACTACTTACTCTAGCTTCCCGGCA
ACAATTAATAGACTGGATGGAGGCGGATAAAGTTGCAGGACCACTTCTGCGCTCGGCCCTTCCGGCTGGC
TGGTTTATTGCTGATAAATCTGGAGCCGGTGAGCGTGGAAGCCGCGGTATCATTGCAGCACTGGGGCCAG
ATGGTAAGCCCTCCCGTATCGTAGTTATCTACACGACGGGGAGTCAGGCAACTATGGATGAACGAAATAG
ACAGATCGCTGAGATAGGTGCCTCACTGATTAAGCATTGGTAACTGTCAGACCAAGTTTACTCATATATA
CTTTAGATTGATTTAAAACTTCATTTTTAATTTAAAAGGATCTAGGTGAAGATCCTTTTTGATAATCTCA
TGACCAAAATCCCTTAACGTGAGTTTTCGTTCCACTGAGCGTCAGACCCCGTAGAAAAGATCAAAGGATC
TTCTTGAGATCCTTTTTTTCTGCGCGTAATCTGCTGCTTGCAAACAAAAAAACCACCGCTACCAGCGGTG
GTTTGTTTGCCGGATCAAGAGCTACCAACTCTTTTTCCGAAGGTAACTGGCTTCAGCAGAGCGCAGATAC
CAAATACTGTTCTTCTAGTGTAGCCGTAGTTAGGCCACCACTTCAAGAACTCTGTAGCACCGCCTACATA
CCTCGCTCTGCTAATCCTGTTACCAGTGGCTGCTGCCAGTGGCGATAAGTCGTGTCTTACCGGGTTGGAC
TCAAGACGATAGTTACCGGATAAGGCGCAGCGGTCGGGCTGAACGGGGGGTTCGTGCACACAGCCCAGCT
TGGAGCGAACGACCTACACCGAACTGAGATACCTACAGCGTGAGCTATGAGAAAGCGCCACGCTTCCCGA
AGGGAGAAAGGCGGACAGGTATCCGGTAAGCGGCAGGGTCGGAACAGGAGAGCGCACGAGGGAGCTTCCA
GGGGGAAACGCCTGGTATCTTTATAGTCCTGTCGGGTTTCGCCACCTCTGACTTGAGCGTCGATTTTTGT
GATGCTCGTCAGGGGGGCGGAGCCTATGGAAAAACGCCAGCAACGCGGCCTTTTTACGGTTCCTGGCCTT
TTGCTGGCCTTTTGCTCACATG
