Features (pLannotate 1.2.2; 18 found; start..end, strand, type, name):
     40..60      -  promoter       chicken β-actin promoter (fragment): contains a 21-bp deletion relative to the standard chicken β-actin promoter
     74..193     -  promoter       chicken β-actin promoter (fragment): contains a 21-bp deletion relative to the standard chicken β-actin promoter
    195..480     -  enhancer       CMV enhancer: human cytomegalovirus immediate early enhancer; contains an 18-bp deletion relative to the standard CMV enhancer
    552..1140    -  rep_origin     ori: high-copy-number ColE1/pMB1/pBR322/pUC origin of replication
   1311..2171    -  CDS            AmpR: β-lactamase; bla; confers resistance to ampicillin, carbenicillin, and related antibiotics
   2172..2276    -  promoter       AmpR promoter: bla
   2371..2406    +  CDS            rop (fragment): Rop protein, which maintains plasmids at low copy number; rop
   2508..2557    +  misc_feature   bom (fragment): basis of mobility region from pBR322
   2558..3013    -  rep_origin     f1 ori (sequence partly withheld): f1 bacteriophage origin of replication; arrow indicates direction of (+) strand synthesis
   3032..3083    +  misc_feature   bom (fragment): basis of mobility region from pBR322
   3088..3228    -  repeat_region  AAV2 ITR: inverted terminal repeat of adeno-associated virus serotype 2 inverted
   3333..3444    -  polyA_signal   bGH poly(A) signal: bovine growth hormone polyadenylation signal
   3478..3525    -  CDS            nucleoplasmin NLS: bipartite nuclear localization signal from nucleoplasmin
   3526..4591    -  CDS            Cas9(C) (fragment): C-terminal portion of Streptococcus pyogenes Cas9 (Zetsche et al., 2015)
   4596..6003    -  CDS            Cas9(C) (fragment): C-terminal portion of Streptococcus pyogenes Cas9 (Zetsche et al., 2015)
   6004..7605    -  CDS            Cas9(N): N-terminal portion of Streptococcus pyogenes Cas9 (Zetsche et al., 2015)
   7743..7970    -  intron         hybrid intron: hybrid between chicken β-actin (CBA) and minute virus of mice (MMV) introns (Gray et al., 2011)
   7971..8087    -  promoter       chicken β-actin promoter (fragment): contains a 21-bp deletion relative to the standard chicken β-actin promoter
>Addgene plasmid #126763 | B-HypaSpCas9 | addgene full sequence | sequence record 410968 | Addgene NGS Result
CGCCCCCCYCACCCCCGCCCCSCCCSCGCCCCCCCCCCMCCCCNCCCCCCCCCCCCCCCCCSACWGGSNN
NNNCCCCCCCCCCCCCCGCCCCCATCGCTGCACAAAATAATTAAAAAATAAATAAATACAAAATTGGGGG
TGGGGAGGGGGGGGAGATGGGGAGAGTGAAGCAGAACGTGGGGCTCACCTCGACCATGGTAATAGCGATG
ACTAATACGTAGATGTACTGCCAAGTAGGAAAGTCCCATAAGGTCATGTACTGGGCACAATGCCAGGCGG
GCCATTTACCGTCATTGACGTCAATAGGGGGCGTACTTGGCATATGATACACTTGATGTACTGCCAAGTG
GGCAGTTTACCGTAAATACTCCACCCATTGACGTCAATGGAAAGTCCCTATTGGCGTTACTATTGACGTC
AATGGGCGGGGGTCGTTGGGCGGTCAGCCAGGCGGGCCATTTACCGTAAGTTATGTAACGGGTACCTCTA
GCATGTGAGCAAAAGGCCAGCAAAAGGCCAGGAACCGTAAAAAGGCCGCGTTGCTGGCGTTTTTCCATAG
GCTCCGCCCCCCTGACGAGCATCACAAAAATCGACGCTCAAGTCAGAGGTGGCGAAACCCGACAGGACTA
TAAAGATACCAGGCGTTTCCCCCTGGAAGCTCCCTCGTGCGCTCTCCTGTTCCGACCCTGCCGCTTACCG
GATACCTGTCCGCCTTTCTCCCTTCGGGAAGCGTGGCGCTTTCTCATAGCTCACGCTGTAGGTATCTCAG
TTCGGTGTAGGTCGTTCGCTCCAAGCTGGGCTGTGTGCACGAACCCCCCGTTCAGCCCGACCGCTGCGCC
TTATCCGGTAACTATCGTCTTGAGTCCAACCCGGTAAGACACGACTTATCGCCACTGGCAGCAGCCACTG
GTAACAGGATTAGCAGAGCGAGGTATGTAGGCGGTGCTACAGAGTTCTTGAAGTGGTGGCCTAACTACGG
CTACACTAGAAGAACAGTATTTGGTATCTGCGCTCTGCTGAAGCCAGTTACCTTCGGAAAAAGAGTTGGT
AGCTCTTGATCCGGCAAACAAACCACCGCTGGTAGCGGTGGTTTTTTTGTTTGCAAGCAGCAGATTACGC
GCAGAAAAAAAGGATCTCAAGAAGATCCTTTGATCTTTTCTACGGGGTCTGACGCTCAGTGGAACGAAAA
CTCACGTTAAGGGATTTTGGTCATGAGATTATCAAAAAGGATCTTCACCTAGATCCTTTTAAATTAAAAA
TGAAGTTTTAAATCAATCTAAAGTATATATGAGTAAACTTGGTCTGACAGTTACCAATGCTTAATCAGTG
AGGCACCTATCTCAGCGATCTGTCTATTTCGTTCATCCATAGTTGCCTGACTCCCCGTCGTGTAGATAAC
TACGATACGGGAGGGCTTACCATCTGGCCCCAGTGCTGCAATGATACCGCGGCTTCCACGCTCACCGGCT
CCAGATTTATCAGCAATAAACCAGCCAGCCGGAAGGGCCGAGCGCAGAAGTGGTCCTGCAACTTTATCCG
CCTCCATCCAGTCTATTAATTGTTGCCGGGAAGCTAGAGTAAGTAGTTCGCCAGTTAATAGTTTGCGCAA
CGTTGTTGCCATTGCTACAGGCATCGTGGTGTCACGCTCGTCGTTTGGTATGGCTTCATTCAGCTCCGGT
TCCCAACGATCAAGGCGAGTTACATGATCCCCCATGTTGTGCAAAAAAGCGGTTAGCTCCTTCGGTCCTC
CGATCGTTGTCAGAAGTAAGTTGGCCGCAGTGTTATCACTCATGGTTATGGCAGCACTGCATAATTCTCT
TACTGTCATGCCATCCGTAAGATGCTTTTCTGTGACTGGTGAGTACTCAACCAAGTCATTCTGAGAATAG
TGTATGCGGCGACCGAGTTGCTCTTGCCCGGCGTCAATACGGGATAATACCGCGCCACATAGCAGAACTT
TAAAAGTGCTCATCATTGGAAAACGTTCTTCGGGGCGAAAACTCTCAAGGATCTTACCGCTGTTGAGATC
CAGTTCGATGTAACCCACTCGTGCACCCAACTGATCTTCAGCATCTTTTACTTTCACCAGCGTTTCTGGG
TGAGCAAAAACAGGAAGGCAAAATGCCGCAAAAAAGGGAATAAGGGCGACACGGAAATGTTGAATACTCA
TACTCTTCCTTTTTCAATATTATTGAAGCATTTATCAGGGTTATTGTCTCATGAGCGGATACATATTTGA
ATGTATTTAGAAAAATAAACAAATAGGGGTTCCGCGCACATTTCCCCGAAAAGTGCCACCTGACGTCTAA
GAAACCATTATTATCATGACATTAACCTATAAAAATAGGCGTATCACGAGGCCCTTTCGTCTCGCGCGTT
TCGGTGATGACGGTGAAAACCTCTGACACATGCAGCTCCCGGAGACGGTCACAGCTTGTCTGTAAGCGGA
TGCCGGGAGCAGACAAGCCCGTCAGGGCGCGTCAGCGGGTGTTGGCGGGTGTCGGGGCTGGCTTAACTAT
GCGGCATCAGAGCAGATTGTACTGAGAGTGCACCATAAAATTGTAAACGTTAATATTTTGTTAAAATTCG
CGTTAAATTTTTGTTAAATCAGCTCATTTTTTAACCAATAGACCGAAATCGGCAAAATCCCTTATAAATC
AAAAGAATAGCCCGAGATAGAGT
[37 nt withheld, positions 2684-2720]
AAAGAACGTGGACTCCAACGTCAAAGG
[141 nt withheld, positions 2748-2888]
G
[46 nt withheld, positions 2890-2935]
A
[95 nt withheld, positions 2937-3031]
TATGCGGTGTGAAATACCGCACAGATGCGTAAGGAGAAAATACCGCATCAGGCGCCCCTGCAGGCAGCTG
CGCGCTCGCTCGCTCACTGAGGCCGCCCGGGCAAAGCCCGGGCGTCGGGCGACCTTTGGTCGCCCGGCCT
CAGTGAGCGAGCGAGCGCGCAGAGAGGGAGTGGCCAACTCCATCACTAGGGGTTCCTGCGGCCGCTCCCC
AGCATGCCTGCTATTCTCTTCCCAATCCTCCCCCTTGCTGTCCTGCCCCACCCCACCCCCCAGAATAGAA
TGACACCTACTCAGACAATGCGATGCAATTTCCTCATTTTATTAGGAAAGGACAGTGGGAGTGGCACCTT
CCAGGGTCAAGGAAGGCACGGGGGAGGGGCAAACAACAGATGGCTGGCAACTAGAAGGCACAGTCGAGGC
TGATCAGCGAGCTCTAGGAATTCTTACTTTTTCTTTTTTGCCTGGCCGGCCTTTTTCGTGGCCGCCGGCC
TTTTGTCGCCTCCCAGCTGAGACAGGTCGATCCGTGTCTCGTACAGGCCGGTGATGCTCTGGTGGATCAG
GGTGGCGTCCAGCACCTCTTTGGTGCTGGTGTACCTCTTCCGGTCGATGGTGGTGTCAAAGTACTTGAAG
GCGGCAGGGGCTCCCAGATTGGTCAGGGTAAACAGGTGGATGATATTCTCGGCCTGCTCTCTGATGGGCT
TATCCCGGTGCTTGTTGTAGGCGGACAGCACTTTGTCCAGATTAGCGTCGGCCAGGATCACTCTCTTGGA
GAACTCGCTGATCTGCTCGATGATCTCGTCCAGGTAGTGCTTGTGCTGTTCCACAAACAGCTGTTTCTGC
TCATTATCCTCGGGGGAGCCCTTCAGCTTCTCATAGTGGCTGGCCAGGTACAGGAAGTTCACATATTTGG
AGGGCAGGGCCAGTTCGTTTCCCTTCTGCAGTTCGCCGGCAGAGGCCAGCATTCTCTTCCGGCCGTTTTC
CAGCTCGAACAGGGAGTACTTAGGCAGCTTGATGATCAGGTCCTTTTTCACTTCTTTGTAGCCCTTGGCT
TCCAGAAAGTCGATGGGATTCTTCTCGAAGCTGCTTCTTTCCATGATGGTGATCCCCAGCAGCTCTTTCA
CACTCTTCAGTTTCTTGGACTTGCCCTTTTCCACTTTGGCCACCACCAGCACAGAATAGGCCACGGTGGG
GCTGTCGAAGCCGCCGTACTTCTTAGGGTCCCAGTCCTTCTTTCTGGCGATCAGCTTATCGCTGTTCCTC
TTGGGCAGGATAGACTCTTTGCTGAAGCCGCCTGTCTGCACCTCGGTCTTTTTCACGATATTCACTTGGG
GCATGCTCAGCACTTTCCGCACGGTGGCAAAATCCCGGCCCTTATCCCACACGATCTCCCCGGTTTCGCC
GTTTGTCTCGATCAGAGGCCGCTTCCGGATCTCGCCGTTGGCCAGGGTAATCTCGGTCTTGAAAAAGTTC
ATGATGTTGCTGTAGAAGAAGTACTTGGCGGTAGCCTTGCCGATTTCCTGCTCGCTCTTGGCGATCATCT
TCCGTACATCGTACACCTTGCCACCCAGCTTAGGGTACTTTTTGATCAGGGCGGTTCCCACGACGGCGTT
CAGGTACGCGTCGTGGGCGTGGTGGTAGTTGTTGATCTCGCGCACTTTGTAAAACTGGAAATCCTTCCGG
AAATCGGACACCAGCTTGGACTTCAGGGTGATCACTTTCACTTCCCGGATCAGCTTGTCATTCTCGTCGT
ACTTAGTGTTCATCCGGGAGTCCAGGATCTGTGCCACGTGCTTTGTGATCTGCCGGGTTTCCACCAGCTG
TCTCTTGATGAAGCCGGCCTTATCCAGTTCGCTCAGGCCGCCTCTCTCGGCCTTGGTCAGATTGTCGAAC
TTTCTCTGGGTAATCAGCTTGGCGTTCAGCAGCTGCCGCCAGTAGTTCTTCATCTTCTTCACGACCTCTT
CGGAGGGCACGTTGTCGCTCTTGCCCCGGTTCTTGTCGCTTCTGGTCAGCACCTTGTTGTCGATGGAGTC
GTCCTTCAGAAAGCTCTGAGGCACGATATGGTCCACATCGTAGTCGGACAGCCGGTTGATGTCCAGTTCC
TGGTCCACGTACATATCCCGCCCATTCTGCAGGTAGTACAGGTACAGCTTCTCGTTCTGCAGCTGGGTGT
TTTCCACGGGGTGTTCTTTCAGGATCTGGCTGCCCAGCTCTTTGATGCCCTCTTCGATCCGCTTCATTCT
CTCGCGGCTGTTCTTCTGTCCCTTCTGGGTGGTCTGGTTCTCTCTGGCCATTTCGATCACGATGTTCTCG
GGCTTGTGCCGGCCCATCACTTTCACGAGCTCGTCCACCACCTTCACTGTCTGCAGGATGCCCTTCTTAA
TGGCGGGGCTGCCGGCCAGATTGGCAATGTGCTCGTGCAGGCTATCGCCCTGGCCGGACACCTGGGCTTT
CTGGATGTCCTCTTTAAAGGTCAGGCTGTCGTCAGCGATCAGGGCTGCAAAGGCTCTGTTGGCGAAGCCG
TCGGACTTCAGGAAATCCAGGATTGTCTTGCCGGACTGCTTGTCGCGGATGCCGTTGATCAGCTTCCGGC
TCAGCCTGCCCCAGCCGGTGTATCTCCGCCGCTTCAGCTGCTTCATCACTTTGTCGTCGAACAGGTGGGC
ATAGGTTTTCAGCCGTTCCTCGATCATCTCTCTGTCCTCAAACAGTGTCAGGGTCAGCACGATATCTTCC
AGAATGTCCTCGTTTTCCTCATTGTCCAGGAAGTCCTTGTCCTTGATAATTTTCAGCAGATCGTGGTATG
TGCCCAGGGAGGCGTTGAACCGATCTTCCACGCCGGAGATTTCCACGGAGTCGAAGCACTCGATTTTCTT
GAAGTAGTCCTCTTTCAGCTGCTTCACGGTCACTTTCCGGTTGGTCTTGAACAGCAGGTCCACGATGGCC
TTTTTCTGCTCGCCGCTCAGGAAGGCGGGCTTTCTCATTCCCTCGGTCACGTATTTCACTTTGGTCAGCT
CGTTATACACGGTGAAGTACTCGTACAGCAGGCTGTGCTTGGGCAGCACCTTCTCGTTGGGCAGGTTCTT
ATCGAAGTTGGTCATCCGCTCGATGAAGCTCTGGGCGGAAGCGCCCTTGTCCACCACTTCCTCGAAGTTC
CAGGGGGTGATGGTTTCCTCGCTCTTTCTGGTCATCCAGGCGAATCTGCTGTTTCCCCTGGCCAGAGGGC
CCACGTAGTAGGGGATGCGGAAGGTCAGGATCTTCTCGATCTTTTCCCGGTTGTCCTTCAGGAATGGGTA
AAAATCTTCCTGCCGCCGCAGAATGGCGTGCAGCTCTCCCAGGTGGATCTGGTGGGGGATGCTGCCGTTG
TCGAAGGTCCGCTGCTTCCGCAGCAGGTCCTCTCTGTTCAGCTTCACGAGCAGTTCCTCGGTGCCGTCCA
TCTTTTCCAGGATGGGCTTGATGAACTTGTAGAACTCTTCCTGGCTGGCTCCGCCGTCAATGTAGCCGGC
GTAGCCGTTCTTGCTCTGGTCGAAGAAAATCTCTTTGTACTTCTCAGGCAGCTGCTGCCGCACGAGAGCT
TTCAGCAGGGTCAGGTCCTGGTGGTGCTCGTCGTATCTCTTGATCATAGAGGCGCTCAGGGGGGCCTTGG
TGATCTCGGTGTTCACTCTCAGGATGTCGCTCAGCAGGATGGCGTCGGACAGGTTCTTGGCGGCCAGAAA
CAGGTCGGCGTACTGGTCGCCGATCTGGGCCAGCAGGTTGTCCAGGTCGTCGTCGTAGGTGTCCTTGCTC
AGCTGCAGTTTGGCATCCTCGGCCAGGTCGAAGTTGCTCTTGAAGTTGGGGGTCAGGCCCAGGCTCAGGG
CAATCAGGTTTCCGAACAGGCCATTCTTCTTCTCGCCGGGCAGCTGGGCGATCAGATTTTCCAGCCGTCT
GCTCTTGCTCAGTCTGGCAGACAGGATGGCCTTGGCGTCCACGCCGCTGGCGTTGATGGGGTTTTCCTCG
AACAGCTGGTTGTAGGTCTGCACCAGCTGGATGAACAGCTTGTCCACGTCGCTGTTGTCGGGGTTCAGGT
CGCCCTCGATCAGGAAGTGGCCCCGGAACTTGATCATGTGGGCCAGGGCCAGATAGATCAGCCGCAGGTC
GGCCTTGTCGGTGCTGTCCACCAGTTTCTTTCTCAGGTGGTAGATGGTGGGGTACTTCTCGTGGTAGGCC
ACCTCGTCCACGATGTTGCCGAAGATGGGGTGCCGCTCGTGCTTCTTATCCTCTTCCACCAGGAAGGACT
CTTCCAGTCTGTGGAAGAAGCTGTCGTCCACCTTGGCCATCTCGTTGCTGAAGATCTCTTGCAGATAGCA
GATCCGGTTCTTCCGTCTGGTGTATCTTCTTCTGGCGGTTCTCTTCAGCCGGGTGGCCTCGGCTGTTTCG
CCGCTGTCGAACAGCAGGGCTCCGATCAGGTTCTTCTTGATGCTGTGCCGGTCGGTGTTGCCCAGCACCT
TGAATTTCTTGCTGGGCACCTTGTACTCGTCGGTGATCACGGCCCAGCCCACAGAGTTGGTGCCGATGTC
CAGGCCGATGCTGTACTTCTTGTCGGCTGCTGGGACTCCGTGGATACCGACCTTCCGCTTCTTCTTTGGG
GCCATCTTATCGTCATCGTCTTTGTAATCAATATCATGATCCTTGTAGTCTCCGTCGTGGTCCTTATAGT
CCATGGTGGCACCGGTCCAACCTGAAAAAAAGTGATTTCAGGCAGGTGCTCCAGGTAATTAAACATTAAT
ACCCCACCAACCAACCATCCCTTAAACCCTTACCTCTTGCTCAGCTAATTACAGCCCGGAGGAGAAGGGC
CGTCCCGCCCGCTCACCTGTGGGAGTAACGCGGTCAGTCAGAGCCGGGGCGGGCGGCGCGAGGCGGCGGC
GGAGCGGGGCACGGGGCGAAGGCAGCGCGCAGCGACTCCCGCCCGCCGCGCGCTTCGCTTTTTATAGGGC
CGCCGCCGCCGCCGCCTCGCCATAAAAGGAAACTTTCGGAGCGCGCCGCTCTGATTGGCTGCCGCCGCAC
CTCTCCGCCTCGCCCCNNNNNNNNNNN
